>Addgene plasmid #45044 | pZHY402 | depositor full sequence | sequence record 62389 | pZHY402 sequence 5007 bps
AGATTTGCCTTTTCAATTTCAGAAAGAATGCTAACCCACAGATGGTTAGAGAGGCTTACGCAGCAGGTCT
CATCAAGACGATCTACCCGAGCAATAATCTCCAGGAAATCAAATACCTTCCCAAGAAGGTTAAAGATGCA
GTCAAAAGATTCAGGACTAACTGCATCAAGAACACAGAGAAAGATATATTTCTCAAGATCAGAAGTACTA
TTCCAGTATGGACGATTCAAGGCTTGCTTCACAAACCAAGGCAAGTAATAGAGATTGGAGTCTCTAAAAA
GGTAGTTCCCACTGAATCAAAGGCCATGGAGTCAAAGATTCAAATAGAGGACCTAACAGAACTCGCCGTA
AAGACTGGCGAACAGTTCATACAGAGTCTCTTACGACTCAATGACAAGAAGAAAATCTTCGTCAACATGG
TGGAGCACGACACACTTGTCTACTCCAAAAATATCAAAGATACAGTCTCAGAAGACCAAAGGGCAATTGA
GACTTTTCAACAAAGGGTAATATCCGGAAACCTCCTCGGATTCCATTGCCCAGCTATCTGTCACTTTATT
GTGAAGATAGTGGAAAAGGAAGGTGGCTCCTACAAATGCCATCATTGCGATAAAGGAAAGGCCATCGTTG
AAGATGCCTCTGCCGACAGTGGTCCCAAAGATGGACCCCCACCCACGAGGAGCATCGTGGAAAAAGAAGA
CGTTCCAACCACGTCTTCAAAGCAAGTGGATTGATGTGATATCTCCACTGACGTAAGGGATGACGCACAA
TCCCACTATCCTTCGCAAGACCCTTCCTCTATATAAGGAAGTTCATTTCATTTGGAGAGAACACGGGGGA
CTCTAGAATGGCTCCTAAGAAGAAGAGAAAGGTTATAACAATGGTGAGCAAGGGCGAGGAGCTGTTCACC
GGGGTGGTGCCCATCCTGGTCGAGCTGGACGGCGACGTAAACGGCCACAAGTTCAGCGTGTCCGGCGAGG
GCGAGGGCGATGCCACCTACGGCAAGCTGACCCTGAAGTTCATCTGCACCACCGGCAAGCTGCCCGTGCC
CTGGCCCACCCTCGTGACCACCTTCGGCTACGGCCTGCAGTGCTTCGCCCGCTACCCCGACCACATGAAG
CAGCACGACTTCTTCAAGTCCGCCATGCCCGAAGGCTACGTCCAGGAGCGCACCATCTTCTTCAAGGACG
ACGGCAACTACAAGACAGATCTGGCAGTTTCATCATGAATGTGCAGGAGCTAGCAACTATTAAGGTGGAG
AATCTCCCACTAGTCGGCCACAAGTTCAGCGTGTCCGGCGAGGGCGAGGGCGATGCCACCTACGGCAAGC
TGACCCTGAAGTTCATCTGCACCACCGGCAAGCTGCCCGTGCCCTGGCCCACCCTCGTGACCACCTTCGG
CTACGGCCTGCAGTGCTTCGCCCGCTACCCCGACCACATGAAGCAGCACGACTTCTTCAAGTCCGCCATG
CCCGAAGGCTACGTCCAGGAGCGCACCATCTTCTTCAAGGACGACGGCAACTACAAGACCCGCGCCGAGG
TGAAGTTCGAGGGCGACACACTGGTGAACCGCATCGAGCTGAAGGGCATCGACTTCAAGGAGGACGGCAA
CATCCTGGGGCACAAGCTGGAGTACAACTACAACAGCCACAACGTCTATATCATGGCCGACAAGCAGAAG
AACGGCATCAAGGTGAACTTCAAGATCCGCCACAACATCGAGGACGGCAGCGTGCAGCTCGCCGACCACT
ACCAGCAGAACACCCCCATCGGCGACGGCCCCGTGATGCTGCCCGACAACCACTACCTGAGCTACCAGTC
CGCCCTGAGCAAAGACCCCAACGAGAAGCGCGATCACATGGTCCTGCTGGAGTTCGTGACCGCCGCCGGG
ATCACTCTCGGCATGGAAGAGCTGTACAAGCCGCGGTTCCCGGGAGACCTTTAGAGCTCGAATTTCCCCG
ATCGTTCAAACATTTGGCAATAAAGTTTCTTAAGATTGAATCCTGTTGCCGGTCTTGCGATGATTATCAT
ATAATTTCTGTTGAATTACGTTAAGCATGTAATAATTAACATGTAATGCATGACGTTATTTATGAGATGG
GTTTTTATGATTAGAGTCCCGCAATTATACATTTAATACGCGATAGAAAACAAAATATAGCGCGCAAACT
AGGATAAATTATCGCGCGCGGTGTCATCTATGTTACTAGATCGTGGGCCCAGCTCCAATTCGCCCTATAG
TGAGTCGTATTACGCGCGCTCACTGGCCGTCGTTTTACAACGTCGTGACTGGGAAAACCCTGGCGTTACC
CAACTTAATCGCCTTGCAGCACATCCCCCTTTCGCCAGCTGGCGTAATAGCGAAGAGGCCCGCACCGATC
GCCCTTCCCAACAGTTGCGCAGCCTGAATGGCGAATGGAAATTGTAAGCGTTAATATTTTGTTAAAATTC
GCGTTAAATTTTTGTTAAATCAGCTCATTTTTTAACCAATAGGCCGAAATCGGCAAAATCCCTTATAAAT
CAAAAGAATAGACCGAGATAGGGT
[37 nt withheld, positions 2545-2581]
AAAGAACGTGGACTCCAACGTCAAAGG
[49 nt withheld, positions 2609-2657]
T
[91 nt withheld, positions 2659-2749]
G
[124 nt withheld, positions 2751-2874]
CAGGTGGCACTTTTCGGGGAAATGTGCGCGGAACCCCTATTTGTTTATTTTTCTAAATACATTCAAATAT
GTATCCGCTCATGAGACAATAACCCTGATAAATGCTTCAATAATATTGAAAAAGGAAGAGTATGAGTATT
CAACATTTCCGTGTCGCCCTTATTCCCTTTTTTGCGGCATTTTGCCTTCCTGTTTTTGCTCACCCAGAAA
CGCTGGTGAAAGTAAAAGATGCTGAAGATCAGTTGGGTGCACGAGTGGGTTACATCGAACTGGATCTCAA
CAGCGGTAAGATCCTTGAGAGTTTTCGCCCCGAAGAACGTTTTCCAATGATGAGCACTTTTAAAGTTCTG
CTATGTGGCGCGGTATTATCCCGTATTGACGCCGGGCAAGAGCAACTCGGTCGCCGCATACACTATTCTC
AGAATGACTTGGTTGAGTACTCACCAGTCACAGAAAAGCATCTTACGGATGGCATGACAGTAAGAGAATT
ATGCAGTGCTGCCATAACCATGAGTGATAACACTGCGGCCAACTTACTTCTGACAACGATCGGAGGACCG
AAGGAGCTAACCGCTTTTTTGCACAACATGGGGGATCATGTAACTCGCCTTGATCGTTGGGAACCGGAGC
TGAATGAAGCCATACCAAACGACGAGCGTGACACCACGATGCCTGTAGCAATGGCAACAACGTTGCGCAA
ACTATTAACTGGCGAACTACTTACTCTAGCTTCCCGGCAACAATTAATAGACTGGATGGAGGCGGATAAA
GTTGCAGGACCACTTCTGCGCTCGGCCCTTCCGGCTGGCTGGTTTATTGCTGATAAATCTGGAGCCGGTG
AGCGTGGGTCTCGCGGTATCATTGCAGCACTGGGGCCAGATGGTAAGCCCTCCCGTATCGTAGTTATCTA
CACGACGGGGAGTCAGGCAACTATGGATGAACGAAATAGACAGATCGCTGAGATAGGTGCCTCACTGATT
AAGCATTGGTAACTGTCAGACCAAGTTTACTCATATATACTTTAGATTGATTTAAAACTTCATTTTTAAT
TTAAAAGGATCTAGGTGAAGATCCTTTTTGATAATCTCATGACCAAAATCCCTTAACGTGAGTTTTCGTT
CCACTGAGCGTCAGACCCCGTAGAAAAGATCAAAGGATCTTCTTGAGATCCTTTTTTTCTGCGCGTAATC
TGCTGCTTGCAAACAAAAAAACCACCGCTACCAGCGGTGGTTTGTTTGCCGGATCAAGAGCTACCAACTC
TTTTTCCGAAGGTAACTGGCTTCAGCAGAGCGCAGATACCAAATACTGTTCTTCTAGTGTAGCCGTAGTT
AGGCCACCACTTCAAGAACTCTGTAGCACCGCCTACATACCTCGCTCTGCTAATCCTGTTACCAGTGGCT
GCTGCCAGTGGCGATAAGTCGTGTCTTACCGGGTTGGACTCAAGACGATAGTTACCGGATAAGGCGCAGC
GGTCGGGCTGAACGGGGGGTTCGTGCACACAGCCCAGCTTGGAGCGAACGACCTACACCGAACTGAGATA
CCTACAGCGTGAGCTATGAGAAAGCGCCACGCTTCCCGAAGGGAGAAAGGCGGACAGGTATCCGGTAAGC
GGCAGGGTCGGAACAGGAGAGCGCACGAGGGAGCTTCCAGGGGGAAACGCCTGGTATCTTTATAGTCCTG
TCGGGTTTCGCCACCTCTGACTTGAGCGTCGATTTTTGTGATGCTCGTCAGGGGGGCGGAGCCTATGGAA
AAACGCCAGCAACGCGGCCTTTTTACGGTTCCTGGCCTTTTGCTGGCCTTTTGCTCACATGTTCTTTCCT
GCGTTATCCCCTGATTCTGTGGATAACCGTATTACCGCCTTTGAGTGAGCTGATACCGCTCGCCGCAGCC
GAACGACCGAGCGCAGCGAGTCAGTGAGCGAGGAAGCGGAAGAGCGCCCAATACGCAAACCGCCTCTCCC
CGCGCGTTGGCCGATTCATTAATGCAGCTGGCACGACAGGTTTCCCGACTGGAAAGCGGGCAGTGAGCGC
AACGCAATTAATGTGAGTTAGCTCACTCATTAGGCACCCCAGGCTTTACACTTTATGCTTCCGGCTCGTA
TGTTGTGTGGAATTGTGAGCGGATAACAATTTC
Features (pLannotate 1.2.2; 15 found; start..end, strand, type, name):
    488..829     +  promoter       CaMV 35S promoter: strong constitutive promoter from cauliflower mosaic virus
    881..1206    +  CDS            VN155(I152L) (fragment): improved N-terminal fragment of mVenus for use in bimolecular fluorescence complementation (BiFC) (Kodama and Hu, 2010)
   1204..1269    +  CDS            ALS SURB (fragment): ILVB2_TOBAC - Experimental evidence at protein level: Swiss-Prot protein existence level 1. From Nicotiana tabacum (Common tobacco).
   1275..1920    +  CDS            Citrine (fragment): enhanced variant of YFP (Heikal et al., 2001) mammalian codon-optimized
   1960..2212    +  terminator     NOS terminator: nopaline synthase terminator and poly(A) signal
   2234..2252    -  promoter       T7 promoter: promoter for bacteriophage T7 RNA polymerase
   2260..2415    +  CDS            lacZα (fragment): LacZα fragment of β-galactosidase; lacZ fragment
   2446..2874    -  rep_origin     f1 ori (sequence partly withheld): f1 bacteriophage origin of replication; arrow indicates direction of (+) strand synthesis
   2901..3005    +  promoter       AmpR promoter: bla
   3006..3866    +  CDS            AmpR: β-lactamase; bla; confers resistance to ampicillin, carbenicillin, and related antibiotics
   4037..4625    +  rep_origin     ori: high-copy-number ColE1/pMB1/pBR322/pUC origin of replication
   4808..4900    +  CDS            lacI (fragment): lac repressor; lacI; The lac repressor binds to the lac operator to inhibit transcription in E. coli. This inhibition can be relieved by adding lactose or isopropyl-β-D-thiogalactopyranoside (IPTG).
   4913..4934    +  protein_bind   CAP binding site: CAP binding activates transcription in the presence of cAMP. E. coli catabolite activator protein
   4949..4979    +  promoter       lac promoter: promoter for the E. coli lac operon
   4987..5003    +  protein_bind   lac operator: The lac repressor binds to the lac operator to inhibit transcription in E. coli. This inhibition can be relieved by adding lactose or isopropyl-β-D-thiogalactopyranoside (IPTG). lac repressor encoded by lacI
