[The description below was written by a language model from this plasmid's Addgene catalogue record and pLannotate feature annotations shown in this document.]
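Description:
pZHY402 is a 5,007 bp plant-expression reporter plasmid built to measure the activity of a TALEN pair (T30) on its target site. The backbone is recorded as unknown, but the annotated features are those of a standard high-copy E. coli cloning vector. They include a ColE1/pUC-type origin, an f1 phage origin, an ampicillin-resistance gene (β-lactamase) with its own promoter, and remnants of a lac promoter/operator, a lacZα region and a T7 promoter. No plant selectable marker or T-DNA borders are annotated, which suggests direct, transient delivery into plant cells rather than Agrobacterium-mediated stable transformation, although the record does not say so.

The payload is a single expression unit driven by the CaMV 35S promoter and closed by the NOS terminator. Between them the annotation shows an N-terminal YFP-family fragment (matched to a Venus N-terminal piece). This is followed by a short segment of about 62–66 bp matching the tobacco acetolactate synthase gene SurB, and then a longer Citrine/YFP fragment. The SurB segment corresponds to the catalogued TALEN T30 target sequence from Nicotiana tabacum, cloned between retained BglII and SpeI sites, which would allow other target sequences to be swapped in.

The combined length of the two fluorescent-protein fragments suggests that they overlap, so the YFP coding sequence is interrupted and partly duplicated around the target. This layout is typical of a single-strand annealing reporter: nuclease cleavage at the target prompts repair between the repeats, restoring an intact YFP gene and producing fluorescence. The record does not describe the mechanism, but it fits the associated work on TALEN-based plant genome engineering.
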