Addgene plasmid #45044: pZHY402
Depositing lab: Daniel Voytas. Depositing organization: University of Minnesota. Publication: TALENs enable efficient plant genome engineering. Zhang Y, Zhang F, Li X, Baller JA, Qi Y, Starker CG, Bogdanove AJ, Voytas DF. Plant Physiol. 2012 Nov 2. 10.1104/pp.112.205179 PubMed 23124327.
Backbone
  Vector backbone: unknown
  Total vector size (bp): 5007
  Vector type: Reporter; plant expression
Growth in bacteria
  Bacterial resistance: Ampicillin, 100 μg/mL
  Growth temperature: 37°C
  Growth strain: DH5alpha
  Copy number: High Copy
Gene/Insert
  Gene/Insert name: TALEN T30 Target Sequence
  Species: N. tobaccum
  Insert size (bp): 62
  Promoter: 35S
  Cloning method: Restriction Enzyme; 5′ cloning site BglII (not destroyed); 3′ cloning site SpeI (not destroyed)
  Sequencing primers: 5′ GGCAAGCTGACCCTGAAGTTC; 3′ GAACTTCAAGATCCGCCACAACA
Terms and licenses: Academic/Nonprofit Terms; Industry Terms: Not Available to Industry
How to cite: pZHY402 was a gift from Daniel Voytas (Addgene plasmid # 45044 ; http://n2t.net/addgene:45044 ; RRID:Addgene_45044)
