>Addgene plasmid #45044 | pZHY402 | addgene partial sequence | sequence record 64036 | 35S promoter
GGAAGTTCATTTCATTTGGAGAGAACACGGGGGACTCTAGAATGGCTCCTAAGAAGAAGAGAAAGGTTAT
AACAATGGTGAGCAAGGGCGAGGAGCTGTTCACCGGGGTGGTGCCCATCCTGGTCGAGCTGGACGGCGAC
GTAAACGGCCACAAGTTCAGCGTGTCCGGCGAGGGCGAGGGCGATGCCACCTACGGCAAGCTGACCCTGA
AGTTCATCTGCACCACCGGCAAGCTGCCCGTGCCCTGGCCCACCCTCGTGACCACCTTCGGCTACGGCCT
GCAGTGCTTCGCCCGCTACCCCGACCACATGAAGCAGCACGACTTCTTCAAGTCCGCCATGCCCGAAGGC
TACGTCCAGGAGCGCACCATCTTCTTCAAGGACGACGGCAACTACAAGACAGATCTGGCAGTTTCATCAT
GAATGTGCAGGAGCTAGCAACTATTAAGGTGGAGAATCTCCCACTAGTCGGCCACAAGTTCAGCGTGTCC
GGCGAGGGCGAGGGCGATGCCACCTACGGCAAGCTGACCCTGAAGTTCATCTGCACCACCGGCAAGCTGC
CCGTGCCCTGGCCCACCCTCGTGACCACCTTCGGCTACGGCCTGCAGTGCTTCGCCCGCTACCCCGACCA
CATGAAGCAGCACGACTTCTTCAAGTCCGCCATGCCCGAAGGCTACGTCCAGGAGCGCACCATCTTCTTC
AAGGACGACGGCAACTACAAGACCCGCGCCGAGGTGAAGTTCGAGGGCGACACACTGGTGAACCGCATCG
AGCTGAAGGGCATCGACTTCAAGGAGGACGGCAACATCCTGGGGCACAAGCTGGAGTACAACTACAACAG
CCACAACGTCTATATCATGGCCGACAAGCAGAAGAACGGCATCAAGGTGAACTTCAAGATCCGCC
