>Addgene plasmid #45044 | pZHY402 | addgene partial sequence | sequence record 64037 | EGFP_N
AACAGCTCCTCGCCCTTGCTCACCATTGTTATAACCTTTCTCTTCTTCTTAGGAGCCATTCTAGAGTCCC
CCGTGTTCTCTCCAAATGAAATGAACTTCCTTATATAGAGGAAGGGTCTTGCGAAGGATAGTGGGATTGT
GCGTCATCCCTTACGTCAGTGGAGATATCACATCAATCCACTTGCTTTGAAGACGTGGTTGGAACGTCTT
CTTTTTCCACGATGCTCCTCGTGGGTGGGGGTCCATCTTTGGGACCACTGTCGGCAGAGGCATCTTCAAC
GATGGCCTTTCCTTTATCGCAATGATGGCATTTGTAGGAGCCACCTTCCTTTTCCACTATCTTCACAATA
AAGTGACAGATAGCTGGGCAATGGAATCCGAGGAGGTTTCCGGATATTACCCTTTGTTGAAAAGTCTCAA
TTGCCCTTTGGTCTTCTGAGACTGTATCTTTGATATTTTTGGAGTAGACAAGTGTGTCGTGCTCCACCAT
GTTGACGAAGATTTTCTTCTTGTCATTGAGTCGTAAGAGACTCTGTATGAACTGTTCGCCAGTCTTTACG
GCGAGTTCTGTTAGGTCCTCTATTTGAATCTTTGACTCCATGGCCTTTGATTCAGTGGGAACTACCTTTT
TAGAGACTCCAATCTCTATTACTTGCCTTGGTTTGTGAAGCAAGCCTTGAATCGTCCATACTGGAATAGT
ACTTCTGATCT
