>Addgene plasmid #45044 | pZHY402 | addgene partial sequence | sequence record 64038 | T7 5'-TAATACGACTCACTATAGGG-3'
TGGGCCCACGATCTAGTAACATAGATGACACCGCGCGCGATAATTTATCCTAGTTTGCGCGCTATATTTT
GTTTTCTATCGCGTATTAAATGTATAATTGCGGGACTCTAATCATAAAAACCCATCTCATAAATAACGTC
ATGCATTACATGTTAATTATTACATGCTTAACGTAATTCAACAGAAATTATATGATAATCATCGCAAGAC
CGGCAACAGGATTCAATCTTAAGAAACTTTATTGCCAAATGTTTGAACGATCGGGGAAATTCGAGCTCTA
AAGGTCTCCCGGGAACCGCGGCTTGTACAGCTCTTCCATGCCGAGAGTGATCCCGGCGGCGGTCACGAAC
TCCAGCAGGACCATGTGATCGCGCTTCTCGTTGGGGTCTTTGCTCAGGGCGGACTGGTAGCTCAGGTAGT
GGTTGTCGGGCAGCATCACGGGGCCGTCGCCGATGGGGGTGTTCTGCTGGTAGTGGTCGGCGAGCTGCAC
GCTGCCGTCCTCGATGTTGTGGCGGATCTTGAAGTTCACCTTGATGCCGTTCTTCTGCTTGTCGGCCATG
ATATAGACGTTGTGGCTGTTGTAGTTGTACTCCAGCTTGTGCCCCAGGATGTTGCCGTCCTCCTTGAAGT
CGATGCCCTTCAGCTCGATGCGGTTCACCAGTGTGTCGCCCTCGAACTTCACCTCGGCGCGGGTCTTGTA
GTTGCCGTCGTCCTTGAAGAAGATGGTGCGCTCCTGGACGTAGCCTTCGGGCATGGCGGACTTGAAGAAG
TCGTGCTGCTTCATGTGGTCGGGGTA
